>Addgene plasmid #162512 | AAV-hSYN-eGFP | addgene full sequence | sequence record 390519 | Addgene Partial NGS Result
GTGCACGAGTGGGTTACATCGAACTGGATCTCAACAGCGGTAAGATCCTTGAGAGTTTTCGCCCCGAAGA
ACGTTTTCCAATGATGAGCACTTTTAAAGTTCTGCTATGTGGCGCGGTATTATCCCGTATTGACGCCGGG
CAAGAGCAACTCGGTCGCCGCATACACTATTCTCAGAATGACTTGGTTGAGTACTCACCAGTCACAGAAA
AGCATCTTACGGATGGCATGACAGTAAGAGAATTATGCAGTGCTGCCATAACCATGAGTGATAACACTGC
GGCCAACTTACTTCTGACAACGATCGGAGGACCGAAGGAGCTAACCGCTTTTTTGCACAACATGGGGGAT
CATGTAACTCGCCTTGATCGTTGGGAACCGGAGCTGAATGAAGCCATACCAAACGACGAGCGTGACACCA
CGATGCCTGTAGCAATGGCAACAACGTTGCGCAAACTATTAACTGGCGAACTACTTACTCTAGCTTCCCG
GCAACAATTAATAGACTGGATGGAGGCGGATAAAGTTGCAGGACCACTTCTGCGCTCGGCCCTTCCGGCT
GGCTGGTTTATTGCTGATAAATCTGGAGCCGGTGAGCGTGGGTCTCGCGGTATCATTGCAGCACTGGGGC
CAGATGGTAAGCCCTCCCGTATCGTAGTTATCTACACGACGGGGAGTCAGGCAACTATGGATGAACGAAA
TAGACAGATCGCTGAGATAGGTGCCTCACTGATTAAGCATTGGTAACTGTCAGACCAAGTTTACTCATAT
ATACTTTAGATTGATTTAAAACTTCATTTTTAATTTAAAAGGATCTAGGTGAAGATCCTTTTTGATAATC
TCATGACCAAAATCCCTTAACGTGAGTTTTCGTTCCACTGAGCGTCAGACCCCGTAGAAAAGATCAAAGG
ATCTTCTTGAGATCCTTTTTTTCTGCGCGTAATCTGCTGCTTGCAAACAAAAAAACCACCGCTACCAGCG
GTGGTTTGTTTGCCGGATCAAGAGCTACCAACTCTTTTTCCGAAGGTAACTGGCTTCAGCAGAGCGCAGA
TACCAAATACTGTTCTTCTAGTGTAGCCGTAGTTAGGCCACCACTTCAAGAACTCTGTAGCACCGCCTAC
ATACCTCGCTCTGCTAATCCTGTTACCAGTGGCTGCTGCCAGTGGCGATAAGTCGTGTCTTACCGGGTTG
GACTCAAGACGATAGTTACCGGATAAGGCGCAGCGGTCGGGCTGAACGGGGGGTTCGTGCACACAGCCCA
GCTTGGAGCGAACGACCTACACCGAACTGAGATACCTACAGCGTGAGCTATGAGAAAGCGCCACGCTTCC
CGAAGGGAGAAAGGCGGACAGGTATCCGGTAAGCGGCAGGGTCGGAACAGGAGAGCGCACGAGGGAGCTT
CCAGGGGGAAACGCCTGGTATCTTTATAGTCCTGTCGGGTTTCGCCACCTCTGACTTGAGCGTCGATTTT
TGTGATGCTCGTCAGGGGGGCGGAGCCTATGGAAAAACGCCAGCAACGCGGCCTTTTTACGGTTCCTGGC
CTTTTGCTGGCCTTTTGCTCACATGTTCTTTCCTGCGTTATCCCCTGATTCTGTGGATAACCGTATTACC
GCCTTTGAGTGAGCTGATACCGCTCGCCGCAGCCGAACGACCGAGCGCAGCGAGTCAGTGAGCGAGGAAG
CGGAAGAGCGCCCAATACGCAAACCGCCTCTCCCCGCGCGTTGGCCGATTCATTAATGCAGGCTGCAGAG
AGGGAGTGGCCAACTCCATCACTAGGGGTTCCTCAGATCGGGGGATCTTCGATGCTAGACGATCCAGACA
TGATAAGATACATTGATGAGTTTGGACAAACCACAACTAGAATGCAGTGAAAAAAATGCTTTATTTGTGA
AATTTGTGATGCTATTGCTTTATTTGTAACCATTATAAGCTGCAATAAACAAGTTGCTCGAAGTCGACGG
ATCCACTAGTTCTAGAGCGGCCGGCCGCTTTACTTGTACAGCTCGTCCATGCCGAGAGTGATCCCGGCGG
CGGTCACGAACTCCAGCAGGACCATGTGATCGCGCTTCTCGTTGGGGTCTTTGCTCAGGGCGGACTGGGT
GCTCAGGTAGTGGTTGTCGGGCAGCAGCACGGGGCCGTCGCCGATGGGGGTGTTCTGCTGGTAGTGGTCG
GCGAGCTGCACGCTGCCGTCCTCGATGTTGTGGCGGATCTTGAAGTTCACCTTGATGCCGTTCTTCTGCT
TGTCGGCCATGATATAGACGTTGTGGCTGTTGTAGTTGTACTCCAGCTTGTGCCCCAGGATGTTGCCGTC
CTCCTTGAAGTCGATGCCCTTCAGCTCGATGCGGTTCACCAGGGTGTCGCCCTCGAACTTCACCTCGGCG
CGGGTCTTGTAGTTGCCGTCGTCCTTGAAGAAGATGGTGCGCTCCTGGACGTAGCCTTCGGGCATGGCGG
ACTTGAAGAAGTCGTGCTGCTTCATGTGGTCGGGGTAGCGGCTGAAGCACTGCACGCCGTAGGTCAGGGT
GGTCACGAGGGTGGGCCAGGGCACGGGCAGCTTGCCGGTGGTGCAGATGAACTTCAGGGTCAGCTTGCCG
TAGGTGGCATCGCCCTCGCCCTCGCCGGACACGCTGAACTTGTGGCCGTTTACGTCGCCGTCCAGCTCGA
CCAGGATGGGCACCACCCCGGTGAACAGCTCCTCGCCCTTGCTCACCATGGTGGCGACCGGTGGATCCTT
GCTAGCAGCTTGAATTCGACTGCGCTCTCAGGCACGACACGACTCCTCCGCTGCCCACCGCAGACTGAGG
CAGCGCTGAGTCGCCGGCGCCGCAGCGCAGATGGTCGCGCCCGTGCCCCCCTATCTCGCGCCTCGCGTGG
TGCGGTCCGGCTGGGCCGGCGGCGGCGCGGACGCGACCAAGGTGGCCGGGAAGGGGAGTTTGCGGGGGAC
CGGCGAGTGACGTCAGCGCGCCTTCAGTGCTGAGGCGGCGGTGGCGCGCGCCGCCAGGCGGGGGCGAAGG
CACTGTCCGCGGTGCTGAAGCTGGCAGTGCGCACGCGCCTCGCCGCATCCTGTTTCCCCTCCCCCTCTCT
GATAGGGGATGCGCAATTTGGGGAATGGGGGTTGGGTGCTTGTCCAGTGGGTCGGGGTCGGTCGTCAGGT
AGGCACCCCCACCCCGCCTCATCCTGGTCCTAAAACCCACTTGCACTCATACGCAGGTCCCTCTGCAGCT
AGAGTCTAGAGCGGCCAATTCCTGCAGCCCGATCTGAGGAACCCCTAGTGATGGAGTTGGCCACTCCCTC
TCTGCGCGCTCGCTCGCTCACTGAGGCCGGGCGACCAAAGGTCGCCCGACGCCCGGGCTTTGCCCGGGCG
GCCTCAGTGAGCGAGCGAGCGCGCAGAGAGGGAGTGGCCCCCCCCCCCCCCCCTGCAGCCTGGCGTAATA
GCGAAGAGGCCCGCACCGATCGCCCTTCCCAACAGTTGCGCAGCCTGAATGGCGAATGG
[124 nt withheld, positions 3490-3613]
C
[91 nt withheld, positions 3615-3705]
A
[49 nt withheld, positions 3707-3755]
CCTTTGACGTTGGAGTCCACGTTCTTT
[37 nt withheld, positions 3783-3819]
ACCCTATCTCGGTCTATTCTTTTGATTTATAAGGGATTTTGCCGATTTCGGCCTATTGGTTAAAAAATGA
GCTGATTTAACAAAAATTTAACGCGAATTTTAACAAAATATTAACGCTTACAATTTCCTGATGCGGTATT
TTCTCCTTACGCATCTGTGCGGTATTTCACACCGCATATGGTGCACTCTCAGTACAATCTGCTCTGATGC
CGCATAGTTAAGCCAGCCCCGACACCCGCCAACACCCGCTGACGCGCCCTGACGGGCTTGTCTGCTCCCG
GCATCCGCTTACAGACAAGCTGTGACCGTCTCCGGGAGCTGCATGTGTCAGAGGTTTTCACCGTCATCAC
CGAAACGCGCGAGACGAAAGGGCCTCGTGATACGCCTATTTTTATAGGTTAATGTCATGATAATAATGGT
TTCTTAGACGTCAGGTGGCACTTTTCGGGGAAATGTGCGCGGAACCCCTATTTGTTTATTTTTCTAAATA
CATTCAAATATGTATCCGCTCATGAGACAATAACCCTGATAAATGCTTCAATAATATTGAAAAAGGAAGA
GTATGAGTATTCAACATTTCCGTGTCGCCCTTATTCCCTTTTTTGCGGCATTTTGCCTTCCTGTTTTTGC
TCACCCAGAAACGCTGGTGAAAGTAAAAGATGCTGAAGATCAGTTGG
Features (pLannotate 1.2.2; 15 found; start..end, strand, type, name):
    917..1505    +  rep_origin     ori: high-copy-number ColE1/pMB1/pBR322/pUC origin of replication
   1688..1741    +  CDS            lacI (fragment): lac repressor; lacI; The lac repressor binds to the lac operator to inhibit transcription in E. coli. This inhibition can be relieved by adding lactose or isopropyl-β-D-thiogalactopyranoside (IPTG).
   1745..1783    -  repeat_region  AAV2 ITR (fragment): inverted terminal repeat of adeno-associated virus serotype 2 inverted
   1811..1945    -  polyA_signal   SV40 poly(A) signal: SV40 polyadenylation signal
   1959..1983    -  misc_feature   MCS (fragment): pBluescript multiple cloning site
   1990..2709    -  CDS            EGFP: the original enhanced GFP (Yang et al., 1996) mammalian codon-optimized
   2750..3197    -  promoter       hSyn promoter: human synapsin I promoter; confers neuron-specific expression (Kügler et al., 2003)
   3257..3386    +  repeat_region  AAV2 ITR (fragment): inverted terminal repeat of adeno-associated virus serotype 2 inverted
   3397..3413    -  promoter       chicken β-actin promoter (fragment): contains a 21-bp deletion relative to the standard chicken β-actin promoter
   3420..3486    +  CDS            lacZα (fragment): LacZα fragment of β-galactosidase; lacZ fragment
   3490..3918    +  rep_origin     f1 ori (sequence partly withheld): f1 bacteriophage origin of replication; arrow indicates direction of (+) strand synthesis
   3946..4045    -  misc_feature   bom (fragment): basis of mobility region from pBR322
   4147..4182    -  CDS            rop (fragment): Rop protein, which maintains plasmids at low copy number; rop
   4277..4381    +  promoter       AmpR promoter: bla
   4382..746     +  CDS            AmpR (across the origin): β-lactamase; bla; confers resistance to ampicillin, carbenicillin, and related antibiotics
