[The description below was written by a language model from this plasmid's Addgene catalogue record and pLannotate feature annotations shown in this document.]
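Description:
AAV-hSYN-eGFP is an adeno-associated virus transfer (vector genome) plasmid for neuron-restricted expression of enhanced green fluorescent protein in mammalian cells. It derives from the pTRUF20B-SEW backbone, from which the WPRE post-transcriptional element was removed by HincII digestion, so this version lacks that enhancer. In bacteria it replicates from a high-copy ColE1/pUC-type origin and is selected with ampicillin through the β-lactamase gene and its native promoter. An f1 phage origin is also present, and the recombination-limiting growth strain listed fits the presence of repeat-prone ITRs. Short annotated fragments of lacI, lacZα, rop, bom and a chicken β-actin promoter appear to be non-functional backbone remnants.

The payload is a simple cassette flanked by AAV2 inverted terminal repeats, which are the cis elements needed for replication and packaging of the intervening DNA into AAV particles when rep, cap and helper functions are supplied in trans. Between the ITRs, the human synapsin I promoter drives the 720 bp mammalian codon-optimised EGFP coding sequence, followed by an SV40 polyadenylation signal.

The feature table comes from a partial NGS assembly of 4,496 nt, slightly shorter than the catalogued 4,640 bp. Both ITRs are annotated only as fragments, one very short, which probably reflects the difficulty of sequencing through these structured repeats. The associated publication compared four promoters for AAV-mediated transduction of the corticospinal tract, so this plasmid serves to produce a reporter vector for labelling neurons and assessing hSYN-driven transduction.
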