Addgene plasmid #162512: AAV-hSYN-eGFP
Purpose: AAV vector plasmid expressing enhanced green fluorescent protein (eGFP) under the human synapsin (hSYN) promoter
Depositing lab: Bart Nieuwenhuis. Depositing organization: University of Cambridge. Publication: Optimization of adeno-associated viral vector-mediated transduction of the corticospinal tract: comparison of four promoters. Nieuwenhuis B, Haenzi B, Hilton S, Carnicer-Lombarte A, Hobo B, Verhaagen J, Fawcett JW. Gene Ther. 2020 Jun 23. pii: 10.1038/s41434-020-0169-1. doi: 10.1038/s41434-020-0169-1. PubMed 32576975.
Backbone
  Vector backbone: pTRUF20B-SEW
  Backbone manufacturer: Deniz Kirik
  Total vector size (bp): 4640
  Modifications to backbone: AAV-hSYN-eGFP was made by removing the WPRE from plasmid pTRUF20B-SEW by HincII digestion
  Vector type: Mammalian Expression, AAV
Growth in bacteria
  Bacterial resistance: Ampicillin, 100 μg/mL
  Growth temperature: 37°C
  Growth strain: NEB Stable
  Copy number: Unknown
Gene/Insert
  Gene/Insert name: eGFP
  Insert size (bp): 720
  Promoter: hSYN
  Cloning method: Unknown
  Sequencing primers: 5′ Not applicable; 3′ Not applicable
Terms and licenses: Academic/Nonprofit Terms; Industry Terms: Not Available to Industry
How to cite: AAV-hSYN-eGFP was a gift from Bart Nieuwenhuis (Addgene plasmid # 162512 ; http://n2t.net/addgene:162512 ; RRID:Addgene_162512)
